>Addgene plasmid #127013 | pJUMP18-RBS-pET_R | addgene full sequence | sequence record 248362 | Addgene NGS Result
TTAATTAAGGAGTTTTGCAGGTGCACCTGCTTTTCGCTGAATTCGCGGCCGCTTCTAGAGGGTCTGCGAT
GTTTGGTCTCTTACTTGTTTAACTTTAAGAAGGAGATATACAATGTGAGACCTTTCATCGCGACCTACTA
GTAGCGGCCGCTGCAGGGAGTTGTCTTCGAAGACTTCGCTCTAGTCTTGGACTCCTGTTGATAGATCCAG
TAATGACCTCAGAACTCCATCTGGATTTGTTCAGAACGCTCGGTTGCCGCCGGGCGTTTTTTATTGGTGA
GAATCCAGGGGTCCCCAATAATTACGATTTAAATTAGTAGCCCGCCTAATGAGCGGGCTTTTTTTTAATT
CCCCTATTTGTTTATTTTTCTAAATACATTCAAATATGTATCCGCTCATGAGACAATAACCCTGATAAAT
GCTTCAATAATATTGAAAAAGGAAGAGTATGAGCATTCAGCATTTTCGTGTGGCGCTGATTCCGTTTTTT
GCGGCGTTTTGCCTGCCGGTGTTTGCGCATCCGGAAACCCTGGTGAAAGTGAAAGATGCGGAAGATCAAC
TGGGTGCGCGCGTGGGCTATATTGAACTGGATCTGAACAGCGGCAAAATTCTGGAATCTTTTCGTCCGGA
AGAACGTTTTCCGATGATGAGCACCTTTAAAGTGCTGCTGTGCGGTGCGGTTCTGAGCCGTGTGGATGCG
GGCCAGGAACAACTGGGCCGTCGTATTCATTATAGCCAGAACGATCTGGTGGAATATAGCCCGGTGACCG
AAAAACATCTGACCGATGGCATGACCGTGCGTGAACTGTGCAGCGCGGCGATTACCATGAGCGATAACAC
CGCGGCGAACCTGCTGCTGACGACCATTGGCGGTCCGAAAGAACTGACCGCGTTTCTGCATAACATGGGC
GATCATGTGACCCGTCTGGATCGTTGGGAACCGGAACTGAACGAAGCGATTCCGAACGATGAACGTGATA
CCACCATGCCGGCAGCAATGGCGACCACCCTGCGTAAACTGCTGACGGGTGAGCTGCTGACCCTGGCAAG
CCGCCAGCAACTGATTGATTGGATGGAAGCGGATAAAGTGGCGGGTCCGCTGCTGCGTAGCGCGCTGCCG
GCTGGCTGGTTTATTGCGGATAAAAGCGGTGCGGGCGAACGTGGCAGCCGTGGCATTATTGCGGCGCTGG
GCCCGGATGGTAAACCGAGCCGTATTGTGGTGATTTATACCACCGGCAGCCAGGCGACGATGGATGAACG
TAACCGTCAGATTGCGGAAATTGGCGCGAGCCTGATTAAACATTGGTAAACCGATACAATTAAAGGCTCC
TTTTGGAGCCTTTTTTTTTGGACGACCCTTGTCCTTTTCCGCTGCATAACCCTGCTTCGGGGTCATTATA
GCGATTTTTTCGGTATATCCATCCTTTTTCGCACGATATACAGGATTTTGCCAAAGGGTTCGTGTAGACT
TTCCTTGGTGTATCCAACGGCGTCAGCCGGGCAGGATAGGTGAAGTAGGCCCACCCGCGAGCGGGTGTTC
CTTCTTCACTGTCCCTTATTCGCACCTGGCGGTGCTCAACGGGAATCCTGCTCTGCGAGGCTGGCCGTAG
GCCGGCCCCGTAGAAAAGATCAAAGGATCTTCTTGAGATCCTTTTTTTCTGCGCGTAATCTGCTGCTTGC
AAACAAAAAAACCACCGCTACCAGCGGTGGTTTGTTTGCCGGATCAAGAGCTACCAACTCTTTTTCCGAA
GGTAACTGGCTTCAGCAGAGCGCAGATACCAAATACTGTTCTTCTAGTGTAGCCGTAGTTAGGCCACCAC
TTCAAGAACTCTGTAGCACCGCCTACATACCTCGCTCTGCTAATCCTGTTACCAGTGGCTGCTGCCAGTG
GCGATAAGTCGTGTCTTACCGGGTTGGACTCAAGACGATAGTTACCGGATAAGGCGCAGCGGTCGGGCTG
AACGGGGGGTTCGTGCACACAGCCCAGCTTGGAGCGAACGACCTACACCGAACTGAGATACCTACAGCGT
GAGCTATGAGAAAGCGCCACGCTTCCCGAAGGGAGAAAGGCGGACAGGTATCCGGTAAGCGGCAGGGTCG
GAACAGGAGAGCGCACGAGGGAGCTTCCAGGGGGAAACGCCTGGTATCTTTATAGTCCTGTCGGGTTTCG
CCACCTCTGACTTGAGCGTCGATTTTTGTGATGCTCGTCAGGGGGGCGGAGCCTATGGAAAAACGCCAGC
AACGCGGCCTTTTTACGGTTCCTGGCCTTTTGCTGGCCTTTTGCTCACATGTTCTTTCCTGCGTTATCCC
CTGATTCTGTGGATAACCGTATTACCGCCTTTGAGTGAGCTGATACCGCTCGCCGCAGCCGAACGACCGA
GCGCAGCGAGTCAGTGAGCGAGGAAGCGGAAGAGCGCCCAATACGCAAACCGCCTCTCCCCGCGCGTTGG
CCGATTCATTAATGCAGCTGGCACGACAGGTTTCCCGACTGGAAAGCGGGCAGTGAGCGCAACGCAATTA
ATGTGAGTTAGCTCACTCATTAGGCAGGCGCGCCCAGCTGTCTAGGGCGGCGGATTTGTCCTACTCAGGA
GAGCGTTCACCGACAAACAACAGATAAAACGAAAGGCCCAGTCTTTCGACTGAGCCTTTCGTTTTATTTG
ATGCCT
Features (pLannotate 1.2.2; 12 found; start..end, strand, type, name):
     39..60      +  misc_feature   BioBrick prefix: BioBrick prefix for parts that do not start with "ATG"
     85..105     +  RBS            RBS: efficient ribosome binding site from bacteriophage T7 gene 10 (Olins and Rangwala, 1989)
    136..156     +  misc_feature   BioBrick suffix: universal suffix for all parts
    190..284     +  terminator     lambda t0 terminator: transcription terminator from phage lambda
    357..448     +  promoter       AmpR promoter: bla
    449..1306    +  CDS            bla: BLAT_ECOLX - Experimental evidence at protein level: Swiss-Prot protein existence level 1. TEM-type are the most prevalent beta-lactamases in enterobacteria; they hydrolyze the beta-lactam bond in susceptible beta-lactam antibiotics, thus conferring resistance to penicillins and cephalosporins. TEM-3 and TEM-4 are capable of hydrolyzing cefotaxime and ceftazidime. TEM-5 is capable of hydrolyzing ceftazidime. TEM-6 is capable of hydrolyzing ceftazidime and aztreonam. TEM-8/CAZ-2, TEM- 16/CAZ-7 and TEM-24/CAZ-6 are markedly active against ceftazidime. IRT- 4 shows resistance to beta-lactamase in
   1313..1352    +  terminator     fd terminator: central terminator from bacteriophage fd (Otsuka and Kunisawa, 1982)
   1499..1607    +  oriT           oriT: incP origin of transfer
   1643..2231    +  rep_origin     ori: high-copy-number ColE1/pMB1/pBR322/pUC origin of replication
   2414..2506    +  CDS            lacI (fragment): lac repressor; lacI; The lac repressor binds to the lac operator to inhibit transcription in E. coli. This inhibition can be relieved by adding lactose or isopropyl-β-D-thiogalactopyranoside (IPTG).
   2519..2540    +  protein_bind   CAP binding site: CAP binding activates transcription in the presence of cAMP. E. coli catabolite activator protein
   2574..2660    -  terminator     rrnB T1 terminator: Escherichia coli rrnB; transcription terminator T1 from the E. coli rrnB gene
