[The description below was written by a language model from this plasmid's Addgene catalogue record and pLannotate feature annotations shown in this document.]
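Description:
pJUMP18-RBS-pET_R is a small (about 2.7 kb) bacterial part-storage plasmid from the Joint Universal Modular Plasmids (JUMP) synthetic biology platform. It carries a single basic part of the "R" (ribosome binding site) class in the pJUMP18-Uac backbone, which is derived from the SEVA vector architecture. The plasmid is maintained in E. coli at high copy through a ColE1/pUC-type origin of replication and is selected with ampicillin via a TEM-type bla beta-lactamase gene driven by its own promoter and followed by the phage fd terminator. An incP oriT is also present, which would allow conjugative mobilisation when transfer functions are supplied in trans by a helper.

The payload is the synthetic part RBS-pET_R, the ribosome binding site used in pET expression vectors, annotated as the efficient translation initiation element from bacteriophage T7 gene 10. The depositor notes that the part is based on a sequence from the EcoFlex MoClo toolkit. It sits between BioBrick prefix and suffix sequences, and the cloning region is insulated by the lambda t0 terminator downstream and an rrnB T1 terminator on the opposite side, limiting transcriptional read-through to or from the backbone. A short lacI fragment and a CAP binding site are annotated near the cloning site; these look like remnants of lac-region sequence, though the record does not explain their origin. No promoter or coding sequence accompanies the RBS, so the plasmid does not express a product itself. It serves as a source of a standardised RBS for modular assembly with promoter, coding and terminator parts into bacterial transcription units. The exact cloning sites are not recorded.
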