Addgene plasmid #127013: pJUMP18-RBS-pET_R
Purpose: Basic Part R- RBS; pET vector Ribosome Binding Site.
Depositing lab: Chris French. Depositing organization: University of Edinburgh. Publication: Joint universal modular plasmids (JUMP): a flexible vector platform for synthetic biology. Valenzuela-Ortega M, French C. Synth Biol (Oxf). 2021 Feb 2;6(1):ysab003. doi: 10.1093/synbio/ysab003. eCollection 2021. PubMed 33623824.
Backbone
  Vector backbone: pJUMP18-Uac
  Backbone manufacturer: Backbone derived from SEVA.
  Vector type: Bacterial Expression, Synthetic Biology
Growth in bacteria
  Bacterial resistance: Ampicillin, 100 μg/mL
  Growth temperature: 37°C
  Growth strain: JM109
  Copy number: High Copy
Gene/Insert
  Gene/Insert name: Part RBS-pET_R
  Species: Synthetic
  Mutation: None
  Cloning method: Restriction Enzyme; 5′ cloning site Unknown (unknown if destroyed)
Terms and licenses: Academic/Nonprofit Terms; Industry Terms: Not Available to Industry
Depositor comments: Part based on sequence from EcoFlex MoClo toolkit (PMID: 27096716) Please visit https://www.biorxiv.org/content/10.1101/799585v1 for bioRxiv preprint.
How to cite: pJUMP18-RBS-pET_R was a gift from Chris French (Addgene plasmid # 127013 ; http://n2t.net/addgene:127013 ; RRID:Addgene_127013)
